Addgene plasmid #103062: pLenti-Crispr-V2-HMID.v1
Purpose: LentiCrisprV2 with guide targeting V1-V5 GESTALT barcodes
Depositing lab: Jay Shendure. Depositing organization: University of Washington. Publication: Whole organism lineage tracing by combinatorial and cumulative genome editing. McKenna A, Findlay GM, Gagnon JA, Horwitz MS, Schier AF, Shendure J. Science. 2016 May 26. pii: aaf7907. 10.1126/science.aaf7907 PubMed 27229144.
Backbone
  Vector backbone: lentiCRISPR v2
  Vector type: Lentiviral
  Selectable markers: Puromycin
Growth in bacteria
  Bacterial resistance: Ampicillin, 100 μg/mL
  Growth temperature: 30°C
  Growth strain: NEB Stable
  Copy number: High Copy
Gene/Insert
  Gene/Insert name: Cas9 plus expressed GESTALT V1-V5 guide
  gRNA/shRNA sequence: GGCACTGCGGCTGGAGGTGG
  Species: H. sapiens (human)
  Cloning method: Restriction Enzyme; 5′ cloning site BsmBI (destroyed during cloning); 3′ cloning site BsmBI (destroyed during cloning)
  Sequencing primers: 5′ actatcatatgcttaccgtaac; 3′ AGGCCGATGCTGTACTTCTTGTCC
Terms and licenses: Academic/Nonprofit Terms; Industry Terms: Not Available to Industry
Depositor comments: Derived from https://www.addgene.org/52961/
How to cite: pLenti-Crispr-V2-HMID.v1 was a gift from Jay Shendure (Addgene plasmid # 103062 ; http://n2t.net/addgene:103062 ; RRID:Addgene_103062)
