[The description below was written by a language model from this plasmid's Addgene catalogue record and pLannotate feature annotations shown in this document.]
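Description:
pLenti-Crispr-V2-HMID.v1 is a lentiviral, all-in-one CRISPR/Cas9 plasmid of about 13 kb, derived from the lentiCRISPR v2 backbone. It carries a single guide RNA directed against the V1–V5 versions of the GESTALT barcode, a synthetic array of CRISPR target sites used for lineage tracing by cumulative genome editing. In bacteria it is maintained by a high-copy ColE1/pUC-type origin with ampicillin resistance (AmpR). An f1 origin is also present, and the record lists a recombination-reducing host strain, as is common for plasmids with repeated LTRs.

The viral portion has a third-generation, self-inactivating layout. A CMV enhancer/promoter drives a truncated HIV-1 5' LTR, followed by the Ψ packaging signal, a gag fragment, the RRE and cPPT/CTS, and it ends in a ΔU3 3' LTR. Between the LTRs, a human U6 Pol III promoter expresses the guide, which was cloned into BsmBI sites that were destroyed in the process, fused to the S. pyogenes gRNA scaffold. Downstream, an EF-1α core promoter drives S. pyogenes Cas9, followed by a puromycin N-acetyltransferase sequence for selection of transduced mammalian cells. The feature table does not annotate the linker between Cas9 and PuroR. A WPRE follows to enhance transcript expression. Outside the LTRs lie a bGH poly(A) signal and an SV40/EM7-driven BleoR cassette with an SV40 poly(A), which would not be packaged into virus.

The construct is used to deliver Cas9 and the barcode-targeting guide into cells carrying a GESTALT barcode, so that accumulating edits at the array record lineage relationships.
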