Features (pLannotate 1.2.2; 33 found; start..end, strand, type, name):
     86..465     +  enhancer       CMV enhancer: human cytomegalovirus immediate early enhancer
    466..665     +  promoter       CMV promoter: human cytomegalovirus (CMV) immediate early promoter
    683..863     +  LTR            5' LTR (truncated): truncated 5' long terminal repeat (LTR) from HIV-1
    910..1035    +  misc_feature   HIV-1 Ψ: packaging signal of human immunodeficiency virus type 1
   1019..1382    +  CDS            HIV-1 gag (fragment): gag protein from human immunodeficiency virus 1; gag
   1528..1761    +  misc_feature   RRE: The Rev response element (RRE) of HIV-1 allows for Rev-dependent mRNA export from the nucleus to the cytoplasm.
   2138..2238    +  CDS            Rev (fragment): human immunodeficiency virus 1 (HIV-1) Rev protein; rev; enhances nuclear export of unspliced and incompletely spliced viral mRNAs
   2288..2405    +  misc_feature   cPPT/CTS: central polypurine tract and central termination sequence of HIV-1
   2456..2696    +  promoter       U6 promoter: RNA polymerase III promoter for human U6 snRNA
   2726..2801    +  misc_RNA       gRNA scaffold: guide RNA scaffold for the Streptococcus pyogenes CRISPR/Cas9 system
   2819..2837    +  CDS            small t antigen (fragment): SV40 (simian virus 40) small t antigen
   2863..3074    +  promoter       EF-1α core promoter: core promoter for human elongation factor EF-1α
   3099..7202    +  CDS            Cas9: Cas9 (Csn1) endonuclease from the Streptococcus pyogenes Type II CRISPR/Cas system generates RNA-guided double strand breaks in DNA
   7340..7937    +  CDS            PuroR (fragment): puromycin N-acetyltransferase; pac from Streptomyces; confers resistance to puromycin
   7953..8541    +  misc_feature   WPRE: woodchuck hepatitis virus posttranscriptional regulatory element
   8592..8611    +  misc_feature   cPPT/CTS (fragment): central polypurine tract and central termination sequence of HIV-1
   8613..8846    +  LTR            3' LTR (ΔU3): self-inactivating 3' long terminal repeat (LTR) from HIV-1
   8878..9102    +  polyA_signal   bGH poly(A) signal: bovine growth hormone polyadenylation signal
   9106..9127    +  promoter       SV40 promoter (fragment): SV40 enhancer and early promoter
   9148..9576    +  rep_origin     f1 ori (sequence partly withheld): f1 bacteriophage origin of replication; arrow indicates direction of (+) strand synthesis
   9590..9919    +  promoter       SV40 promoter: SV40 enhancer and early promoter
   9967..10014   +  promoter       EM7 promoter: synthetic bacterial promoter&nbsp
  10033..10407   +  CDS            BleoR: antibiotic-binding protein; Sh ble from Streptoalloteichus hindustanus; confers resistance to bleomycin, phleomycin, and Zeocin™
  10417..10542   +  CDS            ble (fragment): BLE_KLEPN - Experimental evidence at protein level: Swiss-Prot protein existence level 1. Binding protein with a strong affinity to the bleomycin family of antibiotics. Binds to CL990; an antimitotic-antibiotic compound. From Klebsiella pneumoniae.
  10537..10658   +  polyA_signal   SV40 poly(A) signal: SV40 polyadenylation signal
  10729..10751   -  protein_bind   lac operator (fragment): The lac repressor binds to the lac operator to inhibit transcription in E. coli. This inhibition can be relieved by adding lactose or isopropyl-β-D-thiogalactopyranoside (IPTG). lac repressor encoded by lacI
  10755..10785   -  promoter       lac promoter: promoter for the E. coli lac operon
  10800..10821   -  protein_bind   CAP binding site: CAP binding activates transcription in the presence of cAMP. E. coli catabolite activator protein
  10834..10926   -  CDS            lacI (fragment): lac repressor; lacI; The lac repressor binds to the lac operator to inhibit transcription in E. coli. This inhibition can be relieved by adding lactose or isopropyl-β-D-thiogalactopyranoside (IPTG).
  11109..11697   -  rep_origin     ori: high-copy-number ColE1/pMB1/pBR322/pUC origin of replication
  11868..12728   -  CDS            AmpR: β-lactamase; bla; confers resistance to ampicillin, carbenicillin, and related antibiotics
  12729..12833   -  promoter       AmpR promoter: bla
  12892..12944   -  misc_feature   bom (fragment): basis of mobility region from pBR322
>Addgene plasmid #103062 | pLenti-Crispr-V2-HMID.v1 | addgene full sequence | sequence record 203150 | Addgene NGS Result
GGCTTGACCGACAATTGCATGAAGAATCTGCTTAGGGTTAGGCGTTTTGCGCTGCTTCGCGATGTACGGG
CCAGATATACGCGTTGACATTGATTATTGACTAGTTATTAATAGTAATCAATTACGGGGTCATTAGTTCA
TAGCCCATATATGGAGTTCCGCGTTACATAACTTACGGTAAATGGCCCGCCTGGCTGACCGCCCAACGAC
CCCCGCCCATTGACGTCAATAATGACGTATGTTCCCATAGTAACGCCAATAGGGACTTTCCATTGACGTC
AATGGGTGGAGTATTTACGGTAAACTGCCCACTTGGCAGTACATCAAGTGTATCATATGCCAAGTACGCC
CCCTATTGACGTCAATGACGGTAAATGGCCCGCCTGGCATTATGCCCAGTACATGACCTTATGGGACTTT
CCTACTTGGCAGTACATCTACGTATTAGTCATCGCTATTACCATGGTGATGCGGTTTTGGCAGTACATCA
ATGGGCGTGGATAGCGGTTTGACTCACGGGGATTTCCAAGTCTCCACCCCATTGACGTCAATGGGAGTTT
GTTTTGGCACCAAAATCAACGGGACTTTCCAAAATGTCGTAACAACTCCGCCCCATTGACGCAAATGGGC
GGTAGGCGTGTACGGTGGGAGGTCTATATAAGCAGCGCGTTTTGCCTGTACTGGGTCTCTCTGGTTAGAC
CAGATCTGAGCCTGGGAGCTCTCTGGCTAACTAGGGAACCCACTGCTTAAGCCTCAATAAAGCTTGCCTT
GAGTGCTTCAAGTAGTGTGTGCCCGTCTGTTGTGTGACTCTGGTAACTAGAGATCCCTCAGACCCTTTTA
GTCAGTGTGGAAAATCTCTAGCAGTGGCGCCCGAACAGGGACTTGAAAGCGAAAGGGAAACCAGAGGAGC
TCTCTCGACGCAGGACTCGGCTTGCTGAAGCGCGCACGGCAAGAGGCGAGGGGCGGCGACTGGTGAGTAC
GCCAAAAATTTTGACTAGCGGAGGCTAGAAGGAGAGAGATGGGTGCGAGAGCGTCAGTATTAAGCGGGGG
AGAATTAGATCGCGATGGGAAAAAATTCGGTTAAGGCCAGGGGGAAAGAAAAAATATAAATTAAAACATA
TAGTATGGGCAAGCAGGGAGCTAGAACGATTCGCAGTTAATCCTGGCCTGTTAGAAACATCAGAAGGCTG
TAGACAAATACTGGGACAGCTACAACCATCCCTTCAGACAGGATCAGAAGAACTTAGATCATTATATAAT
ACAGTAGCAACCCTCTATTGTGTGCATCAAAGGATAGAGATAAAAGACACCAAGGAAGCTTTAGACAAGA
TAGAGGAAGAGCAAAACAAAAGTAAGACCACCGCACAGCAAGCGGCCGCTGATCTTCAGACCTGGAGGAG
GAGATATGAGGGACAATTGGAGAAGTGAATTATATAAATATAAAGTAGTAAAAATTGAACCATTAGGAGT
AGCACCCACCAAGGCAAAGAGAAGAGTGGTGCAGAGAGAAAAAAGAGCAGTGGGAATAGGAGCTTTGTTC
CTTGGGTTCTTGGGAGCAGCAGGAAGCACTATGGGCGCAGCGTCAATGACGCTGACGGTACAGGCCAGAC
AATTATTGTCTGGTATAGTGCAGCAGCAGAACAATTTGCTGAGGGCTATTGAGGCGCAACAGCATCTGTT
GCAACTCACAGTCTGGGGCATCAAGCAGCTCCAGGCAAGAATCCTGGCTGTGGAAAGATACCTAAAGGAT
CAACAGCTCCTGGGGATTTGGGGTTGCTCTGGAAAACTCATTTGCACCACTGCTGTGCCTTGGAATGCTA
GTTGGAGTAATAAATCTCTGGAACAGATTTGGAATCACACGACCTGGATGGAGTGGGACAGAGAAATTAA
CAATTACACAAGCTTAATACACTCCTTAATTGAAGAATCGCAAAACCAGCAAGAAAAGAATGAACAAGAA
TTATTGGAATTAGATAAATGGGCAAGTTTGTGGAATTGGTTTAACATAACAAATTGGCTGTGGTATATAA
AATTATTCATAATGATAGTAGGAGGCTTGGTAGGTTTAAGAATAGTTTTTGCTGTACTTTCTATAGTGAA
TAGAGTTAGGCAGGGATATTCACCATTATCGTTTCAGACCCACCTCCCAACCCCGAGGGGACCCGACAGG
CCCGAAGGAATAGAAGAAGAAGGTGGAGAGAGAGACAGAGACAGATCCATTCGATTAGTGAACGGATCGG
CACTGCGTGCGCCAATTCTGCAGACAAATGGCAGTATTCATCCACAATTTTAAAAGAAAAGGGGGGATTG
GGGGGTACAGTGCAGGGGAAAGAATAGTAGACATAATAGCAACAGACATACAAACTAAAGAATTACAAAA
ACAAATTACAAAAATTCAAAATTTTCGGGTTTATTACAGGGACAGCAGAGATCCAGTTTGGTTAATTAAG
GTACCGAGGGCCTATTTCCCATGATTCCTTCATATTTGCATATACGATACAAGGCTGTTAGAGAGATAAT
TAGAATTAATTTGACTGTAAACACAAAGATATTAGTACAAAATACGTGACGTAGAAAGTAATAATTTCTT
GGGTAGTTTGCAGTTTTAAAATTATGTTTTAAAATGGACTATCATATGCTTACCGTAACTTGAAAGTATT
TCGATTTCTTGGCTTTATATATCTTGTGGAAAGGACGAAACACCGGGCACTGCGGCTGGAGGTGGGTTTT
AGAGCTAGAAATAGCAAGTTAAAATAAGGCTAGTCCGTTATCAACTTGAAAAAGTGGCACCGAGTCGGTG
CTTTTTTGAATTCGCTAGCTAGGTCTTGAAAGGAGTGGGAATTGGCTCCGGTGCCCGTCAGTGGGCAGAG
CGCACATCGCCCACAGTCCCCGAGAAGTTGGGGGGAGGGGTCGGCAATTGATCCGGTGCCTAGAGAAGGT
GGCGCGGGGTAAACTGGGAAAGTGATGTCGTGTACTGGCTCCGCCTTTTTCCCGAGGGTGGGGGAGAACC
GTATATAAGTGCAGTAGTCGCCGTGAACGTTCTTTTTCGCAACGGGTTTGCCGCCAGAACACAGGACCGG
TTCTAGAGCGCTGCCACCATGGACAAGAAGTACAGCATCGGCCTGGACATCGGCACCAACTCTGTGGGCT
GGGCCGTGATCACCGACGAGTACAAGGTGCCCAGCAAGAAATTCAAGGTGCTGGGCAACACCGACCGGCA
CAGCATCAAGAAGAACCTGATCGGAGCCCTGCTGTTCGACAGCGGCGAAACAGCCGAGGCCACCCGGCTG
AAGAGAACCGCCAGAAGAAGATACACCAGACGGAAGAACCGGATCTGCTATCTGCAAGAGATCTTCAGCA
ACGAGATGGCCAAGGTGGACGACAGCTTCTTCCACAGACTGGAAGAGTCCTTCCTGGTGGAAGAGGATAA
GAAGCACGAGCGGCACCCCATCTTCGGCAACATCGTGGACGAGGTGGCCTACCACGAGAAGTACCCCACC
ATCTACCACCTGAGAAAGAAACTGGTGGACAGCACCGACAAGGCCGACCTGCGGCTGATCTATCTGGCCC
TGGCCCACATGATCAAGTTCCGGGGCCACTTCCTGATCGAGGGCGACCTGAACCCCGACAACAGCGACGT
GGACAAGCTGTTCATCCAGCTGGTGCAGACCTACAACCAGCTGTTCGAGGAAAACCCCATCAACGCCAGC
GGCGTGGACGCCAAGGCCATCCTGTCTGCCAGACTGAGCAAGAGCAGACGGCTGGAAAATCTGATCGCCC
AGCTGCCCGGCGAGAAGAAGAATGGCCTGTTCGGAAACCTGATTGCCCTGAGCCTGGGCCTGACCCCCAA
CTTCAAGAGCAACTTCGACCTGGCCGAGGATGCCAAACTGCAGCTGAGCAAGGACACCTACGACGACGAC
CTGGACAACCTGCTGGCCCAGATCGGCGACCAGTACGCCGACCTGTTTCTGGCCGCCAAGAACCTGTCCG
ACGCCATCCTGCTGAGCGACATCCTGAGAGTGAACACCGAGATCACCAAGGCCCCCCTGAGCGCCTCTAT
GATCAAGAGATACGACGAGCACCACCAGGACCTGACCCTGCTGAAAGCTCTCGTGCGGCAGCAGCTGCCT
GAGAAGTACAAAGAGATTTTCTTCGACCAGAGCAAGAACGGCTACGCCGGCTACATTGACGGCGGAGCCA
GCCAGGAAGAGTTCTACAAGTTCATCAAGCCCATCCTGGAAAAGATGGACGGCACCGAGGAACTGCTCGT
GAAGCTGAACAGAGAGGACCTGCTGCGGAAGCAGCGGACCTTCGACAACGGCAGCATCCCCCACCAGATC
CACCTGGGAGAGCTGCACGCCATTCTGCGGCGGCAGGAAGATTTTTACCCATTCCTGAAGGACAACCGGG
AAAAGATCGAGAAGATCCTGACCTTCCGCATCCCCTACTACGTGGGCCCTCTGGCCAGGGGAAACAGCAG
ATTCGCCTGGATGACCAGAAAGAGCGAGGAAACCATCACCCCCTGGAACTTCGAGGAAGTGGTGGACAAG
GGCGCTTCCGCCCAGAGCTTCATCGAGCGGATGACCAACTTCGATAAGAACCTGCCCAACGAGAAGGTGC
TGCCCAAGCACAGCCTGCTGTACGAGTACTTCACCGTGTATAACGAGCTGACCAAAGTGAAATACGTGAC
CGAGGGAATGAGAAAGCCCGCCTTCCTGAGCGGCGAGCAGAAAAAGGCCATCGTGGACCTGCTGTTCAAG
ACCAACCGGAAAGTGACCGTGAAGCAGCTGAAAGAGGACTACTTCAAGAAAATCGAGTGCTTCGACTCCG
TGGAAATCTCCGGCGTGGAAGATCGGTTCAACGCCTCCCTGGGCACATACCACGATCTGCTGAAAATTAT
CAAGGACAAGGACTTCCTGGACAATGAGGAAAACGAGGACATTCTGGAAGATATCGTGCTGACCCTGACA
CTGTTTGAGGACAGAGAGATGATCGAGGAACGGCTGAAAACCTATGCCCACCTGTTCGACGACAAAGTGA
TGAAGCAGCTGAAGCGGCGGAGATACACCGGCTGGGGCAGGCTGAGCCGGAAGCTGATCAACGGCATCCG
GGACAAGCAGTCCGGCAAGACAATCCTGGATTTCCTGAAGTCCGACGGCTTCGCCAACAGAAACTTCATG
CAGCTGATCCACGACGACAGCCTGACCTTTAAAGAGGACATCCAGAAAGCCCAGGTGTCCGGCCAGGGCG
ATAGCCTGCACGAGCACATTGCCAATCTGGCCGGCAGCCCCGCCATTAAGAAGGGCATCCTGCAGACAGT
GAAGGTGGTGGACGAGCTCGTGAAAGTGATGGGCCGGCACAAGCCCGAGAACATCGTGATCGAAATGGCC
AGAGAGAACCAGACCACCCAGAAGGGACAGAAGAACAGCCGCGAGAGAATGAAGCGGATCGAAGAGGGCA
TCAAAGAGCTGGGCAGCCAGATCCTGAAAGAACACCCCGTGGAAAACACCCAGCTGCAGAACGAGAAGCT
GTACCTGTACTACCTGCAGAATGGGCGGGATATGTACGTGGACCAGGAACTGGACATCAACCGGCTGTCC
GACTACGATGTGGACCATATCGTGCCTCAGAGCTTTCTGAAGGACGACTCCATCGACAACAAGGTGCTGA
CCAGAAGCGACAAGAACCGGGGCAAGAGCGACAACGTGCCCTCCGAAGAGGTCGTGAAGAAGATGAAGAA
CTACTGGCGGCAGCTGCTGAACGCCAAGCTGATTACCCAGAGAAAGTTCGACAATCTGACCAAGGCCGAG
AGAGGCGGCCTGAGCGAACTGGATAAGGCCGGCTTCATCAAGAGACAGCTGGTGGAAACCCGGCAGATCA
CAAAGCACGTGGCACAGATCCTGGACTCCCGGATGAACACTAAGTACGACGAGAATGACAAGCTGATCCG
GGAAGTGAAAGTGATCACCCTGAAGTCCAAGCTGGTGTCCGATTTCCGGAAGGATTTCCAGTTTTACAAA
GTGCGCGAGATCAACAACTACCACCACGCCCACGACGCCTACCTGAACGCCGTCGTGGGAACCGCCCTGA
TCAAAAAGTACCCTAAGCTGGAAAGCGAGTTCGTGTACGGCGACTACAAGGTGTACGACGTGCGGAAGAT
GATCGCCAAGAGCGAGCAGGAAATCGGCAAGGCTACCGCCAAGTACTTCTTCTACAGCAACATCATGAAC
TTTTTCAAGACCGAGATTACCCTGGCCAACGGCGAGATCCGGAAGCGGCCTCTGATCGAGACAAACGGCG
AAACCGGGGAGATCGTGTGGGATAAGGGCCGGGATTTTGCCACCGTGCGGAAAGTGCTGAGCATGCCCCA
AGTGAATATCGTGAAAAAGACCGAGGTGCAGACAGGCGGCTTCAGCAAAGAGTCTATCCTGCCCAAGAGG
AACAGCGATAAGCTGATCGCCAGAAAGAAGGACTGGGACCCTAAGAAGTACGGCGGCTTCGACAGCCCCA
CCGTGGCCTATTCTGTGCTGGTGGTGGCCAAAGTGGAAAAGGGCAAGTCCAAGAAACTGAAGAGTGTGAA
AGAGCTGCTGGGGATCACCATCATGGAAAGAAGCAGCTTCGAGAAGAATCCCATCGACTTTCTGGAAGCC
AAGGGCTACAAAGAAGTGAAAAAGGACCTGATCATCAAGCTGCCTAAGTACTCCCTGTTCGAGCTGGAAA
ACGGCCGGAAGAGAATGCTGGCCTCTGCCGGCGAACTGCAGAAGGGAAACGAACTGGCCCTGCCCTCCAA
ATATGTGAACTTCCTGTACCTGGCCAGCCACTATGAGAAGCTGAAGGGCTCCCCCGAGGATAATGAGCAG
AAACAGCTGTTTGTGGAACAGCACAAGCACTACCTGGACGAGATCATCGAGCAGATCAGCGAGTTCTCCA
AGAGAGTGATCCTGGCCGACGCTAATCTGGACAAAGTGCTGTCCGCCTACAACAAGCACCGGGATAAGCC
CATCAGAGAGCAGGCCGAGAATATCATCCACCTGTTTACCCTGACCAATCTGGGAGCCCCTGCCGCCTTC
AAGTACTTTGACACCACCATCGACCGGAAGAGGTACACCAGCACCAAAGAGGTGCTGGACGCCACCCTGA
TCCACCAGAGCATCACCGGCCTGTACGAGACACGGATCGACCTGTCTCAGCTGGGAGGCGACAAGCGACC
TGCCGCCACAAAGAAGGCTGGACAGGCTAAGAAGAAGAAAGATTACAAAGACGATGACGATAAGGGATCC
GGCGCAACAAACTTCTCTCTGCTGAAACAAGCCGGAGATGTCGAAGAGAATCCTGGACCGACCGAGTACA
AGCCCACGGTGCGCCTCGCCACCCGCGACGACGTCCCCAGGGCCGTACGCACCCTCGCCGCCGCGTTCGC
CGACTACCCCGCCACGCGCCACACCGTCGATCCGGACCGCCACATCGAGCGGGTCACCGAGCTGCAAGAA
CTCTTCCTCACGCGCGTCGGGCTCGACATCGGCAAGGTGTGGGTCGCGGACGACGGCGCCGCGGTGGCGG
TCTGGACCACGCCGGAGAGCGTCGAAGCGGGGGCGGTGTTCGCCGAGATCGGCCCGCGCATGGCCGAGTT
GAGCGGTTCCCGGCTGGCCGCGCAGCAACAGATGGAAGGCCTCCTGGCGCCGCACCGGCCCAAGGAGCCC
GCGTGGTTCCTGGCCACCGTCGGAGTCTCGCCCGACCACCAGGGCAAGGGTCTGGGCAGCGCCGTCGTGC
TCCCCGGAGTGGAGGCGGCCGAGCGCGCCGGGGTGCCCGCCTTCCTGGAGACCTCCGCGCCCCGCAACCT
CCCCTTCTACGAGCGGCTCGGCTTCACCGTCACCGCCGACGTCGAGGTGCCCGAAGGACCGCGCACCTGG
TGCATGACCCGCAAGCCCGGTGCCTGAACGCGTTAAGTCGACAATCAACCTCTGGATTACAAAATTTGTG
AAAGATTGACTGGTATTCTTAACTATGTTGCTCCTTTTACGCTATGTGGATACGCTGCTTTAATGCCTTT
GTATCATGCTATTGCTTCCCGTATGGCTTTCATTTTCTCCTCCTTGTATAAATCCTGGTTGCTGTCTCTT
TATGAGGAGTTGTGGCCCGTTGTCAGGCAACGTGGCGTGGTGTGCACTGTGTTTGCTGACGCAACCCCCA
CTGGTTGGGGCATTGCCACCACCTGTCAGCTCCTTTCCGGGACTTTCGCTTTCCCCCTCCCTATTGCCAC
GGCGGAACTCATCGCCGCCTGCCTTGCCCGCTGCTGGACAGGGGCTCGGCTGTTGGGCACTGACAATTCC
GTGGTGTTGTCGGGGAAATCATCGTCCTTTCCTTGGCTGCTCGCCTGTGTTGCCACCTGGATTCTGCGCG
GGACGTCCTTCTGCTACGTCCCTTCGGCCCTCAATCCAGCGGACCTTCCTTCCCGCGGCCTGCTGCCGGC
TCTGCGGCCTCTTCCGCGTCTTCGCCTTCGCCCTCAGACGAGTCGGATCTCCCTTTGGGCCGCCTCCCCG
CGTCGACTTTAAGACCAATGACTTACAAGGCAGCTGTAGATCTTAGCCACTTTTTAAAAGAAAAGGGGGG
ACTGGAAGGGCTAATTCACTCCCAACGAAGACAAGATCTGCTTTTTGCTTGTACTGGGTCTCTCTGGTTA
GACCAGATCTGAGCCTGGGAGCTCTCTGGCTAACTAGGGAACCCACTGCTTAAGCCTCAATAAAGCTTGC
CTTGAGTGCTTCAAGTAGTGTGTGCCCGTCTGTTGTGTGACTCTGGTAACTAGAGATCCCTCAGACCCTT
TTAGTCAGTGTGGAAAATCTCTAGCAGGGCCCGTTTAAACCCGCTGATCAGCCTCGACTGTGCCTTCTAG
TTGCCAGCCATCTGTTGTTTGCCCCTCCCCCGTGCCTTCCTTGACCCTGGAAGGTGCCACTCCCACTGTC
CTTTCCTAATAAAATGAGGAAATTGCATCGCATTGTCTGAGTAGGTGTCATTCTATTCTGGGGGGTGGGG
TGGGGCAGGACAGCAAGGGGGAGGATTGGGAAGACAATAGCAGGCATGCTGGGGATGCGGTGGGCTCTAT
GGCTTCTGAGGCGGAAAGAACCAGCTGGGGCTCTAGGGGGTATCCCC
[124 nt withheld, positions 9148-9271]
C
[91 nt withheld, positions 9273-9363]
A
[49 nt withheld, positions 9365-9413]
CCTTTGACGTTGGAGTCCACGTTCTTT
[37 nt withheld, positions 9441-9477]
ACCCTATCTCGGTCTATTCTTTTGATTTATAAGGGATTTTGCCGATTTCGGCCTATTGGTTAAAAAATGA
GCTGATTTAACAAAAATTTAACGCGAATTAATTCTGTGGAATGTGTGTCAGTTAGGGTGTGGAAAGTCCC
CAGGCTCCCCAGCAGGCAGAAGTATGCAAAGCATGCATCTCAATTAGTCAGCAACCAGGTGTGGAAAGTC
CCCAGGCTCCCCAGCAGGCAGAAGTATGCAAAGCATGCATCTCAATTAGTCAGCAACCATAGTCCCGCCC
CTAACTCCGCCCATCCCGCCCCTAACTCCGCCCAGTTCCGCCCATTCTCCGCCCCATGGCTGACTAATTT
TTTTTATTTATGCAGAGGCCGAGGCCGCCTCTGCCTCTGAGCTATTCCAGAAGTAGTGAGGAGGCTTTTT
TGGAGGCCTAGGCTTTTGCAAAAAGCTCCCGGGAGCTTGTATATCCATTTTCGGATCTGATCAGCACGTG
TTGACAATTAATCATCGGCATAGTATATCGGCATAGTATAATACGACAAGGTGAGGAACTAAACCATGGC
CAAGTTGACCAGTGCCGTTCCGGTGCTCACCGCGCGCGACGTCGCCGGAGCGGTCGAGTTCTGGACCGAC
CGGCTCGGGTTCTCCCGGGACTTCGTGGAGGACGACTTCGCCGGTGTGGTCCGGGACGACGTGACCCTGT
TCATCAGCGCGGTCCAGGACCAGGTGGTGCCGGACAACACCCTGGCCTGGGTGTGGGTGCGCGGCCTGGA
CGAGCTGTACGCCGAGTGGTCGGAGGTCGTGTCCACGAACTTCCGGGACGCCTCCGGGCCGGCCATGACC
GAGATCGGCGAGCAGCCGTGGGGGCGGGAGTTCGCCCTGCGCGACCCGGCCGGCAACTGCGTGCACTTCG
TGGCCGAGGAGCAGGACTGACACGTGCTACGAGATTTCGATTCCACCGCCGCCTTCTATGAAAGGTTGGG
CTTCGGAATCGTTTTCCGGGACGCCGGCTGGATGATCCTCCAGCGCGGGGATCTCATGCTGGAGTTCTTC
GCCCACCCCAACTTGTTTATTGCAGCTTATAATGGTTACAAATAAAGCAATAGCATCACAAATTTCACAA
ATAAAGCATTTTTTTCACTGCATTCTAGTTGTGGTTTGTCCAAACTCATCAATGTATCTTATCATGTCTG
TATACCGTCGACCTCTAGCTAGAGCTTGGCGTAATCATGGTCATAGCTGTTTCCTGTGTGAAATTGTTAT
CCGCTCACAATTCCACACAACATACGAGCCGGAAGCATAAAGTGTAAAGCCTGGGGTGCCTAATGAGTGA
GCTAACTCACATTAATTGCGTTGCGCTCACTGCCCGCTTTCCAGTCGGGAAACCTGTCGTGCCAGCTGCA
TTAATGAATCGGCCAACGCGCGGGGAGAGGCGGTTTGCGTATTGGGCGCTCTTCCGCTTCCTCGCTCACT
GACTCGCTGCGCTCGGTCGTTCGGCTGCGGCGAGCGGTATCAGCTCACTCAAAGGCGGTAATACGGTTAT
CCACAGAATCAGGGGATAACGCAGGAAAGAACATGTGAGCAAAAGGCCAGCAAAAGGCCAGGAACCGTAA
AAAGGCCGCGTTGCTGGCGTTTTTCCATAGGCTCCGCCCCCCTGACGAGCATCACAAAAATCGACGCTCA
AGTCAGAGGTGGCGAAACCCGACAGGACTATAAAGATACCAGGCGTTTCCCCCTGGAAGCTCCCTCGTGC
GCTCTCCTGTTCCGACCCTGCCGCTTACCGGATACCTGTCCGCCTTTCTCCCTTCGGGAAGCGTGGCGCT
TTCTCATAGCTCACGCTGTAGGTATCTCAGTTCGGTGTAGGTCGTTCGCTCCAAGCTGGGCTGTGTGCAC
GAACCCCCCGTTCAGCCCGACCGCTGCGCCTTATCCGGTAACTATCGTCTTGAGTCCAACCCGGTAAGAC
ACGACTTATCGCCACTGGCAGCAGCCACTGGTAACAGGATTAGCAGAGCGAGGTATGTAGGCGGTGCTAC
AGAGTTCTTGAAGTGGTGGCCTAACTACGGCTACACTAGAAGAACAGTATTTGGTATCTGCGCTCTGCTG
AAGCCAGTTACCTTCGGAAAAAGAGTTGGTAGCTCTTGATCCGGCAAACAAACCACCGCTGGTAGCGGTG
GTTTTTTTGTTTGCAAGCAGCAGATTACGCGCAGAAAAAAAGGATCTCAAGAAGATCCTTTGATCTTTTC
TACGGGGTCTGACGCTCAGTGGAACGAAAACTCACGTTAAGGGATTTTGGTCATGAGATTATCAAAAAGG
ATCTTCACCTAGATCCTTTTAAATTAAAAATGAAGTTTTAAATCAATCTAAAGTATATATGAGTAAACTT
GGTCTGACAGTTACCAATGCTTAATCAGTGAGGCACCTATCTCAGCGATCTGTCTATTTCGTTCATCCAT
AGTTGCCTGACTCCCCGTCGTGTAGATAACTACGATACGGGAGGGCTTACCATCTGGCCCCAGTGCTGCA
ATGATACCGCGAGACCCACGCTCACCGGCTCCAGATTTATCAGCAATAAACCAGCCAGCCGGAAGGGCCG
AGCGCAGAAGTGGTCCTGCAACTTTATCCGCCTCCATCCAGTCTATTAATTGTTGCCGGGAAGCTAGAGT
AAGTAGTTCGCCAGTTAATAGTTTGCGCAACGTTGTTGCCATTGCTACAGGCATCGTGGTGTCACGCTCG
TCGTTTGGTATGGCTTCATTCAGCTCCGGTTCCCAACGATCAAGGCGAGTTACATGATCCCCCATGTTGT
GCAAAAAAGCGGTTAGCTCCTTCGGTCCTCCGATCGTTGTCAGAAGTAAGTTGGCCGCAGTGTTATCACT
CATGGTTATGGCAGCACTGCATAATTCTCTTACTGTCATGCCATCCGTAAGATGCTTTTCTGTGACTGGT
GAGTACTCAACCAAGTCATTCTGAGAATAGTGTATGCGGCGACCGAGTTGCTCTTGCCCGGCGTCAATAC
GGGATAATACCGCGCCACATAGCAGAACTTTAAAAGTGCTCATCATTGGAAAACGTTCTTCGGGGCGAAA
ACTCTCAAGGATCTTACCGCTGTTGAGATCCAGTTCGATGTAACCCACTCGTGCACCCAACTGATCTTCA
GCATCTTTTACTTTCACCAGCGTTTCTGGGTGAGCAAAAACAGGAAGGCAAAATGCCGCAAAAAAGGGAA
TAAGGGCGACACGGAAATGTTGAATACTCATACTCTTCCTTTTTCAATATTATTGAAGCATTTATCAGGG
TTATTGTCTCATGAGCGGATACATATTTGAATGTATTTAGAAAAATAAACAAATAGGGGTTCCGCGCACA
TTTCCCCGAAAAGTGCCACCTGACGTCGACGGATCGGGAGATCTCCCGATCCCCTATGGTGCACTCTCAG
TACAATCTGCTCTGATGCCGCATAGTTAAGCCAGTATCTGCTCCCTGCTTGTGTGTTGGAGGTCGCTGAG
TAGTGCGCGAGCAAAATTTAAGCTACAACAAGGCAA
