>Addgene plasmid #103062 | pLenti-Crispr-V2-HMID.v1 | depositor partial sequence | sequence record 195138 | Sanger validation of guide
TTTTGCTGTACTTTCTATAGTGAATAGAGTTAGGCAGGGATATTCNCCATTATCGTTTCAGACCCANCTC
CCAACCCCGAGGGGACCCGACAGGCCCGAAGGAATAGAAGAAGAAGGTGGAGAGAGAGACAGAGACAGAT
CCATTCGATTAGTGAACGGATCGGCACTGCGTGCGCCAATTCTGCAGACAAATGGCAGTATTCATCCACA
ATTTTAAAAGAAAAGGGGGGATTGGGGGGTACAGTGCAGGGGAAAGAATAGTAGACATAATAGCAACAGA
CATACAAACTAAAGAATTACAAAAACAAATTACAAAAATTCAAAATTTTCGGGTTTATTACAGGGACAGC
AGAGATCCAGTTTGGTTAATTAAGGTACCGAGGGCCTATTTCCCATGATTCCTTCATATTTGCATATACG
ATACAAGGCTGTTAGAGAGATAATTAGAATTAATTTGACTGTAAACACAAAGATATTAGTACAAAATACG
TGACGTAGAAAGTAATAATTTCTTGGGTAGTTTGCAGTTTTAAAATTATGTTTTAAAATGGACTATCATA
TGCTTACCGTAACTTGAAAGTATTTCGATTTCTTGGCTTTATATATCTTGTGGAAAGGACGAAACACCGG
GCACTGCGGCTGGAGGTGGGTTTTAGAGCTAGAAATAGCAAGTTAAAATAAGGCTAGTCCGTTATCAACT
TGAAAAAGTGGCACCGAGTCGGTGCTTTTTTGAATTCGCTAGCTAGGTCTTGAAAGGAGTGGGAATTGGC
TCCGGTGCCCGTCAGTGGGCAGAGCGCACATCGCCCACAGTCCCCGAGAAGTTGGGGGGAGGGGTCGGCA
ATTGATCCGGTGCCTAGAGAAGGTGGCGCGGGGTAAACTGGGAAAGTGATGTCGTGTACTGGCTCCGCCT
TTTTCCCGAGGGTGGGGGAGAACCGTATATAAGTGCAGTAGTCGCCGTGAACGTTCTTTTTCGCAACGGG
TTTGCCGCCAGAACAC
